>Addgene plasmid #58740 | pMRX-IP/Venus-rLC3 | depositor partial sequence | sequence record 90867 | pMRX-IP/Venus-rLC3 sequence 378 bps
ATGCCGTCCGAGAAGACCTTCAAACAGCGCCGGAGCTTCGAACAAAGAGTGGAAGATGTCCGGCTCATCC
GGGAGCAGCACCCCACCAAGATCCCAGTGATTATAGAGCGATACAAGGGTGAGAAGCAGCTGCCCGTCCT
GGACAAGACCAAGTTCCTTGTACCTGATCACGTGAATATGAGCGAACTCATCAAGATAATTAGAAGGCGC
CTGCAGCTCAATGCTAACCAAGCCTTCTTCCTCCTGGTGAATGGGCACAGCATGGTGAGTGTGTCCACAC
CCATCTCTGAAGTGTACGAGAGCGAGAGAGATGAAGACGGCTTCCTGTACATGGTCTATGCCTCCCAGGA
GACGTTCGGGACAGCACTGGCTGTGTAA
