>Addgene plasmid #58740 | pMRX-IP/Venus-rLC3 | addgene partial sequence | sequence record 100711 | EGFP-C 5'-CATGGTCCTGCTGGAGTTCGTG-3'
ACGAGCTGTCAGGGATCCGGAGGATCAGGAGGGAATTCCATGCCGTCCGAGAAGACCTTCAAACAGCGCC
GGAGCTTCGAACAAAGAGTGGAAGATGTCCGGCTCATCCGGGAGCAGCACCCCACCAAGATCCCAGTGAT
TATAGAGCGATACAAGGGTGAGAAGCAGCTGCCCGTCCTGGACAAGACCAAGTTCCTTGTACCTGATCAC
GTGAATATGAGCGAACTCATCAAGATAATTAGAAGGCGCCTGCAGCTCAATGCTAACCAAGCCTTCTTCC
TCCTGGTGAATGGGCACAGCATGGTGAGTGTGTCCACACCCATCTCTGAAGTGTACGAGAGCGAGAGAGA
TGAAGACGGCTTCCTGTACATGGTCTATGCCTCCCAGGAGACGTTCGGGACAGCACTGGCTGTGTAA
