[The description below was written by a language model from this plasmid's Addgene catalogue record.]
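Description:
pMRX-IP/Venus-rLC3 is a retroviral expression plasmid for producing a Venus-tagged form of rat LC3B (microtubule-associated protein 1 light chain 3 beta, Map1lc3b) in mammalian cells. It is built on the pMRXIP Venus-Ci2 backbone, which is about 6.6 kb without the insert and is noted as deriving from the pMX retroviral vector family. In bacteria it is maintained as a high-copy plasmid under ampicillin selection. The recorded host is a recombination-deficient strain of the kind commonly chosen to keep the repeated sequences of retroviral vectors stable. In mammalian cells, transduced populations can be selected with puromycin.

The payload is the 378 bp rat LC3B coding sequence, inserted by restriction cloning into an EcoRI site that is retained on both sides of the insert. The yellow fluorescent protein Venus is supplied by the backbone and sits at the N terminus of the fusion. This orientation matters for LC3 reporters: the C terminus of LC3 is processed and lipidated for attachment to autophagosomal membranes, so an N-terminal tag stays attached to the membrane-bound form. No feature table is provided. The promoter driving the fusion, the arrangement linking it to the puromycin marker, and the bacterial origin of replication are therefore not stated in the record.

The associated work concerns the timing of recruitment of mammalian ATG proteins to the autophagosome formation site. This fits use of the construct to generate stably expressing cell lines in which autophagosome formation can be followed by fluorescence imaging of Venus-LC3.
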