Addgene plasmid #58740: pMRX-IP/Venus-rLC3
Purpose: Expresses Venus-rLC3 in mammalian cells
Depositing lab: Noboru Mizushima. Depositing organization: The University of Tokyo. Publication: Temporal analysis of recruitment of mammalian ATG proteins to the autophagosome formation site. Koyama-Honda I, Itakura E, Fujiwara TK, Mizushima N. Autophagy. 2013 Oct;9(10):1491-9. doi: 10.4161/auto.25529. Epub 2013 Jul 10. PubMed 23884233.
Backbone
  Vector backbone: pMRXIP Venus-Ci2
  Backbone manufacturer: Dr.Shoji Yamaoka of Tokyo Medical and Dental University
  Backbone size w/o insert (bp): 6600
  Vector type: Retroviral
  Selectable markers: Puromycin
Growth in bacteria
  Bacterial resistance: Ampicillin, 100 μg/mL
  Growth temperature: 37°C
  Growth strain: Stbl3
  Copy number: High Copy
Gene/Insert
  Gene/Insert name: microtubule-associated protein 1 light chain 3 beta (alt names: Map1lc3b; LC3B)
  Species: R. norvegicus (rat)
  Insert size (bp): 378
  GenBank ID: NM_022867.2
  Entrez Gene: Map1lc3b (a.k.a. LC3B, Map1lc3, Mpl3, zbs559)
  Tag / fusion protein: Venus (N terminal on backbone)
  Cloning method: Restriction Enzyme; 5′ cloning site EcoRI (not destroyed); 3′ cloning site EcoRI (not destroyed)
  Sequencing primers: 5′ CGACCACTACCAGCAGAACA; 3′ AAAAGACGGCAATATGGTGG
Resource information
  A portion of this plasmid was derived from a plasmid made by: It has the pMX backbone
Terms and licenses: Academic/Nonprofit Terms; Industry Terms: Not Available to Industry
How to cite: pMRX-IP/Venus-rLC3 was a gift from Noboru Mizushima (Addgene plasmid # 58740 ; http://n2t.net/addgene:58740 ; RRID:Addgene_58740)
